Addgene plasmid #152141: pGBW-m4133221
Purpose: Mammalian expression plasmid for SARS-CoV-2 helicase
Depositing lab: Ginkgo Bioworks & Benjie Chen. Depositing organization: Ginkgo Bioworks.
Backbone
  Vector backbone: pTwist_CMV_6
  Backbone size w/o insert (bp): 4180
  Vector type: Mammalian Expression
Growth in bacteria
  Bacterial resistance: Ampicillin, 100 μg/mL
  Growth temperature: 37°C
  Growth strain: DH5alpha
  Copy number: High Copy
Gene/Insert
  Gene/Insert name: SARS-CoV-2 helicase
  Species: Severe acute respiratory syndrome coronavirus 2
  Insert size (bp): 1802
  Mutation: wt
  Entrez Gene: ORF1ab (a.k.a. GU280_gp01)
  Promoter: CMV
  Tag / fusion protein: Cleavable TEV;3xFlag (C terminal on backbone)
  Cloning method: Unknown
Resource information
  A portion of this plasmid was derived from a plasmid made by: GinkgoBioworks
Depositor comments: NCBI reference sequence: YP_009725308.1
How to cite: pGBW-m4133221 was a gift from Ginkgo Bioworks & Benjie Chen (Addgene plasmid # 152141 ; http://n2t.net/addgene:152141 ; RRID:Addgene_152141)
