[The description below was written by a language model from this plasmid's Addgene catalogue record and pLannotate feature annotations shown in this document.]
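Description:
pGBW-m4133221 is a mammalian expression plasmid built on the pTwist_CMV_6 backbone for producing the SARS-CoV-2 helicase, a mature cleavage product of the ORF1ab replicase polyprotein. The full sequenced plasmid is about 6.1 kb. It is maintained in E. coli through a high-copy ColE1/pUC-type origin and selected with ampicillin via a complete β-lactamase (AmpR) gene. The record lists no mammalian selection marker or episomal replication element, which fits use by transient transfection.

The wild-type helicase coding sequence, roughly 1.8 kb, sits downstream of the human cytomegalovirus immediate early enhancer and promoter elements, giving strong constitutive expression in mammalian cells. The automated annotation labels this open reading frame as a fragment of the SARS-CoV replicase polyprotein and attaches a description of the 2'-O-methyltransferase. That text is inherited from the polyprotein database entry as a whole, not from the segment cloned here, which the catalogue identifies as the helicase. According to the catalogue, the backbone supplies a C-terminal 3xFLAG tag preceded by a TEV protease cleavage site, so the tag can be used for detection or affinity capture and then removed. The feature table detects only a FLAG fragment in the expected position and does not annotate the TEV site. An SV40 polyadenylation signal follows the cassette.

The surrounding backbone carries insulating elements typical of synthetic vectors: β-globin insulator sequences, T7 and rrnG transcription terminators, and a synthetic poly(A) signal upstream of the enhancer, which limit read-through between the bacterial and mammalian units. The construct is suited to expressing tagged helicase in mammalian cells for localisation, interaction, purification or biochemical studies, although the record gives no purpose beyond expression.
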