Features (pLannotate 1.2.2; 17 found; start..end, strand, type, name):
     26..74      -  polyA_signal   poly(A) signal: synthetic polyadenylation signal
    155..458     +  enhancer       CMV enhancer: human cytomegalovirus immediate early enhancer
    531..548     -  promoter       CMV promoter (fragment): human cytomegalovirus (CMV) immediate early promoter
    611..662     +  promoter       CMVd2 promoter: truncated human cytomegalovirus (CMV) immediate early promoter that yields moderately reduced expression relative to the full-length promoter
    722..2548    +  CDS            rep (fragment): R1AB_SARS - Experimental evidence at protein level: Swiss-Prot protein existence level 1. [2'-O-methyltransferase]: Methyltransferase that mediates mRNA cap 2'-O-ribose methylation to the 5'-cap structure of viral mRNAs. N7-methyl guanosine cap is a prerequisite for binding of nsp16. Therefore plays an essential role in viral mRNAs cap methylation which is essential to evade immune system. From Severe acute respiratory syndrome coronavirus (SARS-CoV).
   2609..2631    +  CDS            FLAG (fragment): FLAG® epitope tag, followed by an enterokinase cleavage site
   2685..2806    -  polyA_signal   SV40 poly(A) signal: SV40 polyadenylation signal
   2829..2898    -  CDS            large T antigen (fragment): large T antigen from SV40 (simian virus 40)
   2921..2967    +  terminator     T7 terminator: transcription terminator for bacteriophage T7 RNA polymerase
   2997..3133    +  terminator     rrnG terminator: transcription terminator from the E. coli ribosomal RNA rrnG operon (Albrechtsen et al., 1991)
   3178..3249    +  misc_feature   3' β-globin insulator: insulator downstream of the human β-globin locus (Farrell et al., 2002)
   3475..4063    -  rep_origin     ori: high-copy-number ColE1/pMB1/pBR322/pUC origin of replication
   4235..4299    -  CDS            bla(M) (fragment): β-lactamase lacking the signal sequence; bla(M); allows cytosolic expression of β-lactamase
   4809..5669    +  CDS            AmpR: β-lactamase; bla; confers resistance to ampicillin, carbenicillin, and related antibiotics
   5682..5818    +  terminator     rrnG terminator: transcription terminator from the E. coli ribosomal RNA rrnG operon (Albrechtsen et al., 1991)
   5970..6041    +  misc_feature   5' β-globin insulator: insulator upstream of the human β-globin locus (Farrell et al., 2002)
   6046..8       -  terminator     T7 terminator (across the origin): transcription terminator for bacteriophage T7 RNA polymerase
>Addgene plasmid #152141 | pGBW-m4133221 | addgene full sequence | sequence record 297951 | Addgene NGS Result
TTATGCTATCAATCGTTGCGTTACACACACAAAAAACCAACACACATCCATCTTCGATGGATAGCGATTT
TATTATCTAACTGCTGATCGAGTGTAGCCAGATCTAGTAATCAATTACGGGGTCATTAGTTCATAGCCCA
TATATGGAGTTCCGCGTTACATAACTTACGGTAAATGGCCCGCCTGGCTGACCGCCCAACGACCCCCGCC
CATTGACGTCAATAATGACGTATGTTCCCATAGTAACGCCAATAGGGACTTTCCATTGACGTCAATGGGT
GGAGTATTTACGGTAAACTGCCCACTTGGCAGTACATCAAGTGTATCATATGCCAAGTACGCCCCCTATT
GACGTCAATGACGGTAAATGGCCCGCCTGGCATTATGCCCAGTACATGACCTTATGGGACTTTCCTACTT
GGCAGTACATCTACGTATTAGTCATCGCTATTACCATGCTGATGCGGTTTTGGCAGTACATCAATGGGCG
TGGATAGCGGTTTGACTCACGGGGATTTCCAAGTCTCCACCCCATTGACGTCAATGGGAGTTTGTTTTGG
CACCAAAATCAACGGGACTTTCCAAAATGTCGTAACAACTCCGCCCCATTGACGCAAATGGGCGGTAGGC
GTGTACGGTGGGAGGTCTATATAAGCAGAGCTGGTTTAGTGAACCGTCAGATCAGATCTTTGTCGATCCT
ACCATCCACTCGACACACCCGCCAGCGGCCGCCACCATGGCGGTGGGGGCTTGCGTACTATGTAACAGCC
AGACGTCATTGCGCTGCGGTGCATGTATAAGAAGGCCGTTTCTGTGTTGCAAATGCTGCTACGATCATGT
TATTTCGACTTCTCACAAGCTTGTGCTCAGTGTCAATCCTTATGTGTGTAATGCCCCCGGATGCGACGTC
ACAGATGTTACCCAACTGTACCTGGGCGGCATGTCCTATTATTGTAAGAGCCACAAACCACCAATCTCCT
TCCCCCTGTGCGCCAACGGACAGGTGTTTGGGCTCTACAAAAACACATGTGTGGGATCTGACAATGTCAC
CGACTTCAACGCTATCGCCACATGCGATTGGACTAATGCAGGCGACTACATTTTAGCCAACACCTGTACC
GAACGGCTGAAGTTATTTGCGGCTGAGACTCTAAAGGCAACTGAGGAAACCTTCAAACTTTCATATGGTA
TCGCCACGGTACGTGAGGTGTTGTCTGATCGAGAACTGCATCTCAGTTGGGAGGTCGGGAAGCCTAGACC
TCCCCTTAATCGAAATTACGTGTTCACAGGTTATAGGGTTACCAAGAACAGCAAAGTCCAGATCGGCGAA
TATACTTTTGAGAAGGGAGATTACGGTGACGCCGTAGTGTATCGTGGCACAACAACATACAAACTGAATG
TTGGGGATTACTTCGTGCTGACGTCCCACACCGTTATGCCGCTCTCAGCTCCAACTTTGGTTCCCCAGGA
ACATTACGTGCGGATTACTGGACTCTATCCAACGCTAAACATAAGCGACGAGTTTTCCAGCAACGTGGCT
AATTACCAAAAGGTCGGCATGCAGAAGTACTCCACCCTTCAGGGTCCTCCTGGGACTGGCAAAAGTCACT
TCGCCATCGGACTGGCACTTTACTATCCCAGTGCGCGCATTGTATATACCGCCTGCTCACATGCGGCAGT
GGACGCCCTGTGTGAGAAGGCTTTAAAGTATCTGCCAATAGACAAATGCTCTCGCATTATCCCTGCCAGG
GCCAGAGTGGAGTGCTTTGATAAGTTTAAAGTGAACTCGACCCTCGAACAGTATGTCTTCTGCACAGTTA
ACGCATTGCCCGAAACGACCGCCGATATAGTTGTGTTCGACGAAATCTCAATGGCTACCAATTATGATCT
CTCCGTCGTCAATGCACGGCTGCGGGCCAAACACTACGTCTACATCGGGGACCCCGCGCAGTTACCAGCA
CCGCGAACCCTACTGACTAAGGGCACACTTGAGCCAGAGTACTTCAACAGCGTATGTAGACTGATGAAAA
CCATTGGCCCTGATATGTTCCTGGGAACATGTCGGAGGTGCCCCGCTGAAATAGTGGACACCGTTTCAGC
ACTTGTGTACGACAATAAGCTCAAAGCACACAAGGATAAATCCGCACAATGTTTTAAGATGTTTTACAAA
GGGGTTATTACCCATGATGTGTCTAGCGCTATCAATCGCCCTCAGATTGGCGTGGTGAGAGAGTTTTTGA
CGCGAAATCCCGCCTGGCGAAAGGCCGTATTCATCAGTCCTTACAACTCGCAAAATGCCGTCGCTAGTAA
GATTTTAGGACTCCCTACTCAGACAGTTGATAGCTCTCAAGGTTCTGAATACGATTATGTGATTTTTACT
CAGACTACCGAAACGGCACATTCTTGTAACGTCAACCGTTTTAACGTGGCCATTACAAGGGCCAAGGTTG
GCATCTTGTGTATCATGTCAGACCGGGACCTGTATGATAAACTGCAATTCACATCTTTGGAGATACCGCG
CCGCAATGTCGCTACCCTTCAGGAAAACCTTTACTTTCAGTCGATGGATTATAAGGACCACGATGGAGAC
TACAAAGATCATGACATTGATTACAAGGACGACGATGACAAATAAGCTAGCTTGACTGACTGAGATACAG
CGTACCTTCAGCTCACAGACATGATAAGATACATTGATGAGTTTGGACAAACCACAACTAGAATGCAGTG
AAAAAAATGCTTTATTTGTGAAATTTGTGATGCTATTGCTTTATTTGTAACCATTATAAGCTGCAATAAA
CAAGTTAACAACAACAATTGCATTCATTTTATGTTTCAGGTTCAGGGGGAGGTGTGGGAGGTTTTTTAAA
GCAAGTAAAACCTCTACAAATGTGGTATTGGCCCATCTCTATCGGTATCGTAGCATAACCCCTTGGGGCC
TCTAAACGGGTCTTGAGGGGTTTTTTGTGCCCCTCGGGCCGGATTGCTATCTACCGGCATTGGCGCAGAA
AAAAATGCCTGATGCGACGCTGCGCGTCTTATACTCCCACATATGCCAGATTCAGCAACGGATACGGCTT
CCCCAACTTGCCCACTTCCATACGTGTCCTCCTTACCAGAAATTTATCCTTAAGGTCGTCAGCTATCCTG
CAGGCGATCTCTCGATTTCGATCAAGACATTCCTTTAATGGTCTTTTCTGGACACCACTAGGGGTCAGAA
GTAGTTCATCAAACTTTCTTCCCTCCCTAATCTCATTGGTTACCTTGGGCTATCGAAACTTAATTAACCA
GTCAAGTCAGCTACTTGGCGAGATCGACTTGTCTGGGTTTCGACTACGCTCAGAATTGCGTCAGTCAAGT
TCGATCTGGTCCTTGCTATTGCACCCGTTCTCCGATTACGAGTTTCATTTAAATCATGTGAGCAAAAGGC
CAGCAAAAGGCCAGGAACCGTAAAAAGGCCGCGTTGCTGGCGTTTTTCCATAGGCTCCGCCCCCCTGACG
AGCATCACAAAAATCGACGCTCAAGTCAGAGGTGGCGAAACCCGACAGGACTATAAAGATACCAGGCGTT
TCCCCCTGGAAGCTCCCTCGTGCGCTCTCCTGTTCCGACCCTGCCGCTTACCGGATACCTGTCCGCCTTT
CTCCCTTCGGGAAGCGTGGCGCTTTCTCATAGCTCACGCTGTAGGTATCTCAGTTCGGTGTAGGTCGTTC
GCTCCAAGCTGGGCTGTGTGCACGAACCCCCCGTTCAGCCCGACCGCTGCGCCTTATCCGGTAACTATCG
TCTTGAGTCCAACCCGGTAAGACACGACTTATCGCCACTGGCAGCAGCCACTGGTAACAGGATTAGCAGA
GCGAGGTATGTAGGCGGTGCTACAGAGTTCTTGAAGTGGTGGCCTAACTACGGCTACACTAGAAGAACAG
TATTTGGTATCTGCGCTCTGCTGAAGCCAGTTACCTTCGGAAAAAGAGTTGGTAGCTCTTGATCCGGCAA
ACAAACCACCGCTGGTAGCGGTGGTTTTTTTGTTTGCAAGCAGCAGATTACGCGCAGAAAAAAAGGATCT
CAAGAAGATCCTTTGATCTTTTCTACGGGGTCTGACGCTCAGTGGAACGAAAACTCACGTTAAGGGATTT
TGGTCATGAGATTATCAAAAAGGATCTTCACCTAGATCCTTTTAAATTAAAAATGAAGTTTTAAATCAAT
CTAAAGTATATATGAGTAAACTTGGTCTGACAGTTACCAATGCTTAATCAGTGAGGCACCTATCTCAGCG
ATCTGTCTATTTCGTTCATCCATAGTTGCATTTAAATTTCCGAACTCTCCAAGGCCCTCGTCGGAAAATC
TTCAAACCTTTCGTCCGATCCATCTTGCAGGCTACCTCTCGAACGAACTATCGCAAGTCTCTTGGCCGGC
CTTGCGCCTTGGCTATTGCTTGGCAGCGCCTATCGCCAGGTATTACTCCAATCCCGAATATCCGAGATCG
GGATCACCCGAGAGAAGTTCAACCTACATCCTCAATCCCGATCTATCCGAGATCCGAGGAATATCGAAAT
CGGGGCGCGCCTGGTGTACCGAGAACGATCCTCTCAGTGCGAGTCTCGACGATCCATATCGTTGCTTGGC
AGTCAGCCAGTCGGAATCCAGCTTGGGACCCAGGAAGTCCAATCGTCAGATATTGTACTCAAGCCTGGTC
ACGGCAGCGTACCGATCTGTTTAAACCTAGATATTGATAGTCTGATCGGTCAACGTATAATCGAGTCCTA
GCTTTTGCAAACATCTATCAAGAGACAGGATCAGCAGGAGGCTTTCGCATGAGTATTCAACATTTCCGTG
TCGCCCTTATTCCCTTTTTTGCGGCATTTTGCCTTCCTGTTTTTGCTCACCCAGAAACGCTGGTGAAAGT
AAAAGATGCTGAAGATCAGTTGGGTGCGCGAGTGGGTTACATCGAACTGGATCTCAACAGCGGTAAGATC
CTTGAGAGTTTTCGCCCCGAAGAACGCTTTCCAATGATGAGCACTTTTAAAGTTCTGCTATGTGGCGCGG
TATTATCCCGTATTGACGCCGGGCAAGAGCAACTCGGTCGCCGCATACACTATTCTCAGAATGACTTGGT
TGAGTATTCACCAGTCACAGAAAAGCATCTTACGGATGGCATGACAGTAAGAGAATTATGCAGTGCTGCC
ATAACCATGAGTGATAACACTGCGGCCAACTTACTTCTGACAACGATTGGAGGACCGAAGGAGCTAACCG
CTTTTTTGCACAACATGGGGGATCATGTAACTCGCCTTGATCGTTGGGAACCGGAGCTGAATGAAGCCAT
ACCAAACGACGAGCGTGACACCACGATGCCTGTAGCAATGGCAACAACCTTGCGTAAACTATTAACTGGC
GAACTACTTACTCTAGCTTCCCGGCAACAGTTGATAGACTGGATGGAGGCGGATAAAGTTGCAGGACCAC
TTCTGCGCTCGGCCCTTCCGGCTGGCTGGTTTATTGCTGATAAATCTGGAGCCGGTGAGCGTGGGTCTCG
CGGTATCATTGCAGCACTGGGGCCAGATGGTAAGCCCTCCCGTATCGTAGTTATCTACACGACGGGGAGT
CAGGCAACTATGGATGAACGAAATAGACAGATCGCTGAGATAGGTGCCTCACTGATTAAGCATTGGTAAC
CGATTCTAGGTGCATTGGCGCAGAAAAAAATGCCTGATGCGACGCTGCGCGTCTTATACTCCCACATATG
CCAGATTCAGCAACGGATACGGCTTCCCCAACTTGCCCACTTCCATACGTGTCCTCCTTACCAGAAATTT
ATCCTTAAGATCCCGAATCGTTTAAACTCGACTCTGGCTCTATCGAATCTCCGTCGTTTCGAGCTTACGC
GAACAGCCGTGGCGCTCATTTGCTCGTCGGGCATCGAATCTCGTCAGCTATCGTCAGCTTACCTTTTTGG
CAGCGATCGCGGCTCCCGACATCTTGGACCATTAGCTCCACAGGTATCTTCTTCCCTCTAGTGGTCATAA
CAGCAGCTTCAGCTACCTCTCAATTCAAAAAACCCCTCAAGACCCGTTTAGAGGCCCCAAGGGG
